>Addgene plasmid #248631 | pBAD-ColH-HylB | addgene full sequence | sequence record 494362 | Addgene NGS Result
AAGAAACCAATTGTCCATATTGCATCAGACATTGCCGTCACTGCGTCTTTTACTGGCTCTTCTCGCTAAC
CAAACCGGTAACCCCGCTTATTAAAAGCATTCTGTAACAAAGCGGGACCAAAGCCATGACAAAAACGCGT
AACAAAAGTGTCTATAATCACGGCAGAAAAGTCCACATTGATTATTTGCACGGCGTCACACTTTGCTATG
CCATAGCATTTTTATCCATAAGATTAGCGGATCCTACCTGACGCTTTTTATCGCAACTCTCTACTGTTTC
TCCATACCCGTTTTTTGGGCTAACAGGAGGAATTAACCATGGGCATGAAACGTAAATGCCTGTCTAAACG
TCTGATGCTGGCGATCACTATGGCGACCATCTTCACCGTTAACTCTACCCTGCCGATCTACGCGGCGGTT
GACAAAAACAACGCGACCGCGGCGGTTCAGAACGAATCTAAACGTTACACCGTTTCTTACCTGAAAACCC
TGAACTACTACGACCTGGTTGACCTGCTGGTTAAAACCGAAATCGAAAACCTGCCGGACCTGTTCCAGTA
CTCTTCTGACGCGAAAGAATTCTACGGCAACAAAACCCGTATGTCTTTCATCATGGACGAAATCGGCCGT
CGTGCGCCGCAGTACACCGAAATCGACCACAAAGGCATCCCGACCCTGGTTGAAGTTGTTCGTGCGGGCT
TCTACCTGGGCTTCCACAACAAAGAACTGAACGAAATCAACAAACGTTCTTTCAAAGAACGTGTTATCCC
GTCTATCCTGGCGATCCAGAAAAACCCGAACTTCAAACTGGGCACCGAAGTTCAGGACAAAATCGTTTCT
GCGACCGGCCTGCTGGCGGGCAACGAAACCGCGCCGCCGGAAGTTGTTAACAACTTCACCCCGATCCTGC
AGGACTGCATCAAAAACATCGACCGTTACGCGCTGGACGACCTGAAATCTAAAGCGCTGTTCAACGTTCT
GGCGGCGCCGACCTACGACATCACCGAATACCTGCGTGCGACCAAAGAAAAACCGGAAAACACCCCGTGG
TACGGCAAAATCGACGGCTTCATCAACGAACTGAAAAAACTGGCGCTGTACGGCAAAATCAACGACAACA
ACTCTTGGATCATCGACAACGGCATCTACCACATCGCGCCGCTGGGCAAACTGCACTCTAACAACAAAAT
CGGCATCGAAACCCTGACCGAAGTTATGAAAGTTTACCCGTACCTGTCTATGCAGCACCTGCAGTCTGCG
GACCAGATCAAACGTCACTACGACTCTAAAGACGCGGAAGGCAACAAAATCCCGCTGGACAAATTCAAAA
AAGAAGGCAAAGAAAAATACTGCCCGAAAACCTACACCTTCGACGACGGCAAAGTTATCATCAAAGCGGG
CGCGCGTGTTGAAGAAGAAAAAGTTAAACGTCTGTACTGGGCGTCTAAAGAAGTTAACTCTCAGTTCTTC
CGTGTTTACGGCATCGACAAACCGCTGGAAGAAGGCAACCCGGACGACATCCTGACTATGGTTATCTACA
ACTCTCCGGAAGAATACAAACTGAACTCTGTTCTGTACGGCTACGACACCAACAACGGCGGCATGTACAT
CGAACCGGAAGGCACCTTCTTCACCTACGAACGTGAAGCGCAGGAATCTACCTACACCCTGGAAGAACTG
TTCCGTCACGAATACACCCACTACCTGCAGGGCCGTTACGCGGTTCCGGGCCAGTGGGGCCGTACCAAAC
TGTACGACAACGACCGTCTGACCTGGTACGAAGAAGGCGGCGCGGAACTGTTCGCGGGCTCTACCCGTAC
CTCTGGCATCCTGCCGCGTAAATCTATCGTTTCTAACATCCACAACACCACCCGTAACAACCGTTACAAA
CTGTCTGACACCGTTCACTCTAAATACGGCGCGTCTTTCGAATTCTACAACTACGCGTGCATGTTCATGG
ACTACATGTACAACAAAGACATGGGCATCCTGAACAAACTGAACGACCTGGCGAAAAACAACGACGTTGA
CGGCTACGACAACTACATCCGTGACCTGTCTTCTAACTACGCGCTGAACGACAAATACCAGGACCACATG
CAGGAACGTATCGACAACTACGAAAACCTGACCGTTCCGTTCGTTGCGGACGACTACCTGGTTCGTCACG
CGTACAAAAACCCGAACGAAATCTACTCTGAAATCTCTGAAGTTGCGAAACTGAAAGACGCGAAATCTGA
AGTTAAAAAATCTCAGTACTTCTCTACCTTCACCCTGCGTGGCTCTTACACCGGCGGCGCGTCTAAAGGC
AAACTGGAAGACCAGAAAGCGATGAACAAATTCATCGACGACTCTCTGAAAAAACTGGACACCTACTCTT
GGTCTGGCTACAAAACCCTGACCGCGTACTTCACCAACTACAAAGTTGACTCTTCTAACCGTGTTACCTA
CGACGTTGTTTTCCACGGCTACCTGCCGAACGAAGGCGACTCTAAAAACTCTCTGCCGTACGGCAAAATC
AACGGCACCTACAAAGGCACCGAAAAAGAAAAAATCAAATTCTCTTCTGAAGGCTCTTTCGACCCGGACG
GCAAAATCGTTTCTTACGAATGGGACTTCGGCGACGGCAACAAATCTAACGAAGAAAACCCGGAACACTC
TTACGACAAAGTTGGCACCTACACCGTTAAACTGAAAGTTACCGACGACAAAGGCGAATCTTCTGTTTCT
ACCACCACCGCGGAAATCAAAGACCTGTCTGAAAACAAACTGCCGGTTATCTACATGCACGTTCCGAAAT
CTGGCGCGCTGAACCAGAAAGTTGTTTTCTACGGCAAAGGCACCTACGACCCGGACGGCTCTATCGCGGG
CTACCAGTGGGACTTCGGCGACGGCTCTGACTTCTCTTCTGAACAGAACCCGTCTCACGTTTACACCAAA
AAAGGCGAATACACCGTTACCCTGCGTGTTATGGACTCTTCTGGCCAGATGTCTGAAAAAACCATGAAAA
TCAAAATCACCGACCCGGTTTACCCGATCGGCACCGAAAAAGAACCGAACAACTCTAAAGAAACCGCGTC
TGGCCCGATCGTTCCGGGCATCCCGGTTTCTGGCACCATCGAAAACACCTCTGACCAGGACTACTTCTAC
TTCGACGTTATCACCCCGGGCGAAGTTAAAATCGACATCAACAAACTGGGCTACGGCGGCGCGACCTGGG
TTGTTTACGACGAAAACAACAACGCGGTTTCTTACGCGACCGACGACGGCCAGAACCTGTCTGGCAAATT
CAAAGCGGACAAACCGGGCCGTTACTACATCCACCTGTACATGTTCAACGGCTCTTACATGCCGTACCGT
ATCAACATCGAAGGCTCTGTTGGCCGTGAACAGAAACTGATCTCTGAAGAAGACCTGTAATAGTGATTTA
AGAAGGAGATATACATATGAAACAGGTTGTTGACAACCAGACCCAGAACAAAGAACTGGTTAAAAACGGC
GACTTCAACCAGACCAACCCGGTTTCTGGCTCTTGGTCTCACACCTCTGCGCGTGAATGGTCTGCGTGGA
TCGACAAAGAAAACACCGCGGACAAATCTCCGATCATCCAGCGTACCGAACAGGGCCAGGTTTCTCTGTC
TTCTGACAAAGGCTTCCGTGGCGCGGTTACCCAGAAAGTTAACATCGACCCGACCAAAAAATACGAAGTT
AAATTCGACATCGAAACCTCTAACAAAGCGGGCCAGGCGTTCCTGCGTATCATGGAAAAAAAAGACAACA
ACACCCGTCTGTGGCTGTCTGAAATGACCTCTGGCACCACCAACAAACACACCCTGACCAAAATCTACAA
CCCGAAACTGAACGTTTCTGAAGTTACCCTGGAACTGTACTACGAAAAAGGCACCGGCTCTGCGACCTTC
GACAACATCTCTATGAAAGCGAAAGGCCCGAAAGACTCTGAACACCCGCAGCCGGTTACCACCCAGATCG
AAGAATCTGTTAACACCGCGCTGAACAAAAACTACGTTTTCAACAAAGCGGACTACCAGTACACCCTGAC
CAACCCGTCTCTGGGCAAAATCGTTGGCGGCATCCTGTACCCGAACGCGACCGGCTCTACCACCGTTAAA
ATCTCTGACAAATCTGGCAAAATCATCAAAGAAGTTCCGCTGTCTGTTACCGCGTCTACCGAAGACAAAT
TCACCAAACTGCTGGACAAATGGAACGACGTTACCATCGGCAACCACGTTTACGACACCAACGACTCTAA
CATGCAGAAAATCAACCAGAAACTGGACGAAACCAACGCGAAAAACATCAAAACCATCAAACTGGACTCT
AACCACACCTTCCTGTGGAAAGACCTGGACAACCTGAACAACTCTGCGCAGCTGACCGCGACCTACCGTC
GTCTGGAAGACCTGGCGAAACAGATCACCAACCCGCACTCTACCATCTACAAAAACGAAAAAGCGATCCG
TACCGTTAAAGAATCTCTGGCGTGGCTGCACCAGAACTTCTACAACGTTAACAAAGACATCGAAGGCTCT
GCGAACTGGTGGGACTTCGAAATCGGCGTTCCGCGTTCTATCACCGCGACCCTGGCGCTGATGAACAACT
ACTTCACCGACGCGGAAATCAAAACCTACACCGACCCGATCGAACACTTCGTTCCGGACGCGGGCTACTT
CCGTAAAACCCTGGACAACCCGTTCAAAGCGCTGGGCGGCAACCTGGTTGACATGGGCCGTGTTAAAATC
ATCGAAGGCCTGCTGCGTAAAGACAACACCATCATCGAAAAAACCTCTCACTCTCTGAAAAACCTGTTCA
CCACCGCGACCAAAGCGGAAGGCTTCTACGCGGACGGCTCTTACATCGACCACACCAACGTTGCGTACAC
CGGCGCGTACGGCAACGTTCTGATCGACGGCCTGACCCAGCTGCTGCCGATCATCCAGGAAACCGACTAC
AAAATCTCTAACCAGGAACTGGACATGGTTTACAAATGGATCAACCAGTCTTTCCTGCCGCTGATCGTTA
AAGGCGAACTGATGGACATGTCTCGTGGCCGTTCTATCTCTCGTGAAGCGGCGTCTTCTCACGCGGCGGC
GGTTGAAGTTCTGCGTGGCTTCCTGCGTCTGGCGAACATGTCTAACGAAGAACGTAACCTGGACCTGAAA
TCTACCATCAAAACCATCATCACCTCTAACAAATTCTACAACGTTTTCAACAACCTGAAATCTTACTCTG
ACATCGCGAACATGAACAAAATGCTGAACGACTCTACCGTTGCGACCAAACCGCTGAAATCTAACCTGTC
TACCTTCAACTCTATGGACCGTCTGGCGTACTACAACGCGGAAAAAGACTTCGGCTTCGCGCTGTCTCTG
CACTCTAAACGTACCCTGAACTACGAAGGCATGAACGACGAAAACACCCGTGACTGGTACACCGGCGACG
GCATGTTCTACCTGTACAACTCTGACCAGTCTCACTACTCTAACCACTTCTGGCCGACCGTTAACCCGTA
CAAAATGGCGGGCACCACCGAAAAAGACGCGAAACGTGAAGACACCACCAAAGAATTTATGTCTAAACAC
TCTAAAGACGCGAAAGAAAAAACCGGCCAGGTTACCGGCACCTCTGACTTCGTTGGCTCTGTTAAACTGA
ACGACCACTTCGCGCTGGCGGCGATGGACTTCACCAACTGGGACCGTACCCTGACCGCGCAGAAAGGCTG
GGTTATCCTGAACGACAAAATCGTTTTCCTGGGCTCTAACATCAAAAACACCAACGGCATCGGCAACGTT
TCTACCACCATCGACCAGCGTAAAGACGACTCTAAAACCCCGTACACCACCTACGTTAACGGCAAAACCA
TCGACCTGAAACAGGCGTCTTCTCAGCAGTTCACCGACACCAAATCTGTTTTCCTGGAATCTAAAGAACC
GGGCCGTAACATCGGCTACATCTTCTTCAAAAACTCTACCATCGACATCGAACGTAAAGAACAGACCGGC
ACCTGGAACTCTATCAACCGTACCTCTAAAAACACCTCTATCGTTTCTAACCCGTTCATCACCATCTCTC
AGAAACACGACAACAAAGGCGACTCTTACGGCTACATGATGGTTCCGAACATCGACCGTACCTCTTTCGA
CAAACTGGCGAACTCTAAA
[219 nt withheld, positions 6180-6398]
CATCACCACCACCATCACTGATAGTAACTCGAGATCTGCAGCTGGTACCATATGGGAATTCGAAGCTTGG
CTGTTTTGGCGGATGAGAGAAGATTTTCAGCCTGATACAGATTAAATCAGAACGCAGAAGCGGTCTGATA
AAACAGAATTTGCCTGGCGGCAGTAGCGCGGTGGTCCCACCTGACCCCATGCCGAACTCAGAAGTGAAAC
GCCGTAGCGCCGATGGTAGTGTGGGGTCTCCCCATGCGAGAGTAGGGAACTGCCAGGCATCAAATAAAAC
GAAAGGCTCAGTCGAAAGACTGGGCCTTTCGTTTTATCTGTTGTTTGTCGGTGAACGCTCTCCTGAGTAG
GACAAATCCGCCGGGAGCGGATTTGAACGTTGCGAAGCAACGGCCCGGAGGGTGGCGGGCAGGACGCCCG
CCATAAACTGCCAGGCATCAAATTAAGCAGAAGGCCATCCTGACGGATGGCCTTTTTGCGTTTCTACAAA
CTCTTTTGTTTATTTTTCTAAATACATTCAAATATGTATCCGCTCATGAGACAATAACCCTGATAAATGC
TTCAATAATATTGAAAAAGGAAGAGTATGAGTATTCAACATTTCCGTGTCGCCCTTATTCCCTTTTTTGC
GGCATTTTGCCTTCCTGTTTTTGCTCACCCAGAAACGCTGGTGAAAGTAAAAGATGCTGAAGATCAGTTG
GGTGCACGAGTGGGTTACATCGAACTGGATCTCAACAGCGGTAAGATCCTTGAGAGTTTTCGCCCCGAAG
AACGTTTTCCAATGATGAGCACTTTTAAAGTTCTGCTATGTGGCGCGGTATTATCCCGTGTTGACGCCGG
GCAAGAGCAACTCGGTCGCCGCATACACTATTCTCAGAATGACTTGGTTGAGTACTCACCAGTCACAGAA
AAGCATCTTACGGATGGCATGACAGTAAGAGAATTATGCAGTGCTGCCATAACCATGAGTGATAACACTG
CGGCCAACTTACTTCTGACAACGATCGGAGGACCGAAGGAGCTAACCGCTTTTTTGCACAACATGGGGGA
TCATGTAACTCGCCTTGATCGTTGGGAACCGGAGCTGAATGAAGCCATACCAAACGACGAGCGTGACACC
ACGATGCCTGTAGCAATGGCAACAACGTTGCGCAAACTATTAACTGGCGAACTACTTACTCTAGCTTCCC
GGCAACAATTAATAGACTGGATGGAGGCGGATAAAGTTGCAGGACCACTTCTGCGCTCGGCCCTTCCGGC
TGGCTGGTTTATTGCTGATAAATCTGGAGCCGGTGAGCGTGGGTCTCGCGGTATCATTGCAGCACTGGGG
CCAGATGGTAAGCCCTCCCGTATCGTAGTTATCTACACGACGGGGAGTCAGGCAACTATGGATGAACGAA
ATAGACAGATCGCTGAGATAGGTGCCTCACTGATTAAGCATTGGTAACTGTCAGACCAAGTTTACTCATA
TATACTTTAGATTGATTTAAAACTTCATTTTTAATTTAAAAGGATCTAGGTGAAGATCCTTTTTGATAAT
CTCATGACCAAAATCCCTTAACGTGAGTTTTCGTTCCACTGAGCGTCAGACCCCGTAGAAAAGATCAAAG
GATCTTCTTGAGATCCTTTTTTTCTGCGCGTAATCTGCTGCTTGCAAACAAAAAAACCACCGCTACCAGC
GGTGGTTTGTTTGCCGGATCAAGAGCTACCAACTCTTTTTCCGAAGGTAACTGGCTTCAGCAGAGCGCAG
ATACCAAATACTGTCCTTCTAGTGTAGCCGTAGTTAGGCCACCACTTCAAGAACTCTGTAGCACCGCCTA
CATACCTCGCTCTGCTAATCCTGTTACCAGTGGCTGCTGCCAGTGGCGATAAGTCGTGTCTTACCGGGTT
GGACTCAAGACGATAGTTACCGGATAAGGCGCAGCGGTCGGGCTGAACGGGGGGTTCGTGCACACAGCCC
AGCTTGGAGCGAACGACCTACACCGAACTGAGATACCTACAGCGTGAGCTATGAGAAAGCGCCACGCTTC
CCGAAGGGAGAAAGGCGGACAGGTATCCGGTAAGCGGCAGGGTCGGAACAGGAGAGCGCACGAGGGAGCT
TCCAGGGGGAAACGCCTGGTATCTTTATAGTCCTGTCGGGTTTCGCCACCTCTGACTTGAGCGTCGATTT
TTGTGATGCTCGTCAGGGGGGCGGAGCCTATGGAAAAACGCCAGCAACGCGGCCTTTTTACGGTTCCTGG
CCTTTTGCTGGCCTTTTGCTCACATGTTCTTTCCTGCGTTATCCCCTGATTCTGTGGATAACCGTATTAC
CGCCTTTGAGTGAGCTGATACCGCTCGCCGCAGCCGAACGACCGAGCGCAGCGAGTCAGTGAGCGAGGAA
GCGGAAGAGCGCCTGATGCGGTATTTTCTCCTTACGCATCTGTGCGGTATTTCACACCGCATATGGTGCA
CTCTCAGTACAATCTGCTCTGATGCCGCATAGTTAAGCCAGTATACACTCCGCTATCGCTACGTGACTGG
GTCATGGCTGCGCCCCGACACCCGCCAACACCCGCTGACGCGCCCTGACGGGCTTGTCTGCTCCCGGCAT
CCGCTTACAGACAAGCTGTGACCGTCTCCGGGAGCTGCATGTGTCAGAGGTTTTCACCGTCATCACCGAA
ACGCGCGAGGCAGCAGATCAATTCGCGCGCGAAGGCGAAGCGGCATGCATAATGTGCCTGTCAAATGGAC
GAAGCAGGGATTCTGCAAACCCTATGCTACTCCGTCAAGCCGTCAATTGTCTGATTCGTTACCAATTATG
ACAACTTGACGGCTACATCATTCACTTTTTCTTCACAACCGGCACGGAACTCGCTCGGGCTGGCCCCGGT
GCATTTTTTAAATACCCGCGAGAAATAGAGTTGATCGTCAAAACCAACATTGCGACCGACGGTGGCGATA
GGCATCCGGGTGGTGCTCAAAAGCAGCTTCGCCTGGCTGATACGTTGGTCCTCGCGCCAGCTTAAGACGC
TAATCCCTAACTGCTGGCGGAAAAGATGTGACAGACGCGACGGCGACAAGCAAACATGCTGTGCGACGCT
GGCGATATCAAAATTGCTGTCTGCCAGGTGATCGCTGATGTACTGACAAGCCTCGCGTACCCGATTATCC
ATCGGTGGATGGAGCGACTCGTTAATCGCTTCCATGCGCCGCAGTAACAATTGCTCAAGCAGATTTATCG
CCAGCAGCTCCGAATAGCGCCCTTCCCCTTGCCCGGCGTTAATGATTTGCCCAAACAGGTCGCTGAAATG
CGGCTGGTGCGCTTCATCCGGGCGAAAGAACCCCGTATTGGCAAATATTGACGGCCAGTTAAGCCATTCA
TGCCAGTAGGCGCGCGGACGAAAGTAAACCCACTGGTGATACCATTCGCGAGCCTCCGGATGACGACCGT
AGTGATGAATCTCTCCTGGCGGGAACAGCAAAATATCACCCGGTCGGCAAACAAATTCTCGTCCCTGATT
TTTCACCACCCCCTGACCGCGAATGGTGAGATTGAGAATATAACCTTTCATTCCCAGCGGTCGGTCGATA
AAAAAATCGAGATAACCGTTGGCCTCAATCGGCGTTAAACCCGCCACCAGATGGGCATTAAACGAGTATC
CCGGCAGCAGGGGATCATTTTGCGCTTCAGCCATACTTTTCATACTCCCGCCATTCAGAG
Features (pLannotate 1.2.2; 13 found; start..end, strand, type, name):
      1..285     +  promoter       araBAD promoter: araBAD; promoter of the L-arabinose operon of E. coli; the araC regulatory gene is transcribed in the opposite direction (Guzman et al., 1995)
    325..3387    +  CDS            colH: COLH_HATHI - Experimental evidence at protein level: Swiss-Prot protein existence level 1. Clostridial collagenases are among the most efficient degraders of eukaryotic collagen known; saprophytes use collagen as a carbon source while pathogens additionally digest collagen to aid in host colonization. Has both tripeptidylcarboxypeptidase on Gly-X-Y and endopeptidase activities; the endopeptidase cuts within the triple helix region of collagen while tripeptidylcarboxypeptidase successively digests the exposed ends, thus clostridial collagenases can digest large sections of collagen (PubMed:3002
   3391..3413    +  CDS            3xMyc (fragment): 3 tandem Myc epitope tags
   3447..6398    +  CDS            hylB (sequence partly withheld): HYSA_STRA3 - Experimental evidence at protein level: Swiss-Prot protein existence level 1. From Streptococcus agalactiae serotype III (strain NEM316).
   6550..6665    +  ncRNA          5S rRNA: Accession: RF00001 - 5S ribosomal RNA
   6669..6755    +  terminator     rrnB T1 terminator: Escherichia coli rrnB; transcription terminator T1 from the E. coli rrnB gene
   6847..6874    +  terminator     rrnB T2 terminator: transcription terminator T2 from the E. coli rrnB gene
   6893..6984    +  promoter       AmpR promoter: bla
   6985..7845    +  CDS            AmpR: β-lactamase; bla; confers resistance to ampicillin, carbenicillin, and related antibiotics
   8016..8604    +  rep_origin     ori: high-copy-number ColE1/pMB1/pBR322/pUC origin of replication
   8790..8930    -  misc_feature   bom: basis of mobility region from pBR322
   9032..9072    -  CDS            rop (fragment): Rop protein, which maintains plasmids at low copy number; rop
   9194..10072   -  CDS            araC: L-arabinose regulatory protein; araC
