[The description below was written by a language model from this plasmid's Addgene catalogue record and pLannotate feature annotations shown in this document.]
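Description:
pBAD-ColH-HylB is a bacterial expression plasmid of roughly 10 kb built on the Invitrogen pBAD/His A backbone for arabinose-inducible protein production in E. coli. It is propagated through a ColE1/pBR322-type origin and selected with ampicillin via the β-lactamase (AmpR) gene and its own promoter. The backbone also retains the pBR322 bom (basis of mobility) region and a small fragment of rop. The catalogue lists the plasmid as low copy, although the automated annotation labels the origin generically as a high-copy ColE1/pUC-family element. The araC regulator is encoded on the opposite strand from the payload. It supplies the arabinose-responsive control protein that represses the araBAD promoter in the absence of L-arabinose and activates it when the sugar is present.

The payload is a roughly 6.1 kb synthesized cassette driven by the araBAD promoter. It begins with colH, which matches the clostridial collagenase ColH, followed directly by a Myc epitope; the annotation detects only a fragment of a 3xMyc element, consistent with the C-terminal Myc tag listed. A short gap separates this from hylB, which matches the Streptococcus agalactiae hyaluronidase and is recorded as carrying a C-terminal His tag, though no His feature appears in the table. The two open reading frames sit in tandem on one transcript and are stated to be made as separate proteins, implying an operon-like arrangement. The record does not annotate the intervening translation signals. Transcription ends at the rrnB T1 and T2 terminators, preceded by the 5S rRNA segment. The associated publication indicates use in tumor-colonizing E. coli that degrade collagen and hyaluronan to improve gemcitabine efficacy in pancreatic cancer models.
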