Addgene plasmid #248631: pBAD-ColH-HylB
Purpose: expresses Myc-tagged ColH and His-tagged HylB as two separate proteins in E. coli
Depositing lab: Edwin Manuel. Depositing organization: Beckman Research Institute of the City of Hope. Publication: Tumor-Colonizing E. coli Expressing Both Collagenase and Hyaluronidase Enhances Therapeutic Efficacy of Gemcitabine in Pancreatic Cancer Models. Avsharian LC, Loganathan S, Ebelt ND, Shalamzari AF, Rodarte Munoz I, Manuel ER. Biomolecules. 2024 Nov 17;14(11):1458. doi: 10.3390/biom14111458. PubMed 39595636.
Backbone
  Vector backbone: pBAD/His A
  Backbone manufacturer: Invitrogen
  Backbone size w/o insert (bp): 3959
  Total vector size (bp): 10081
  Vector type: Bacterial Expression
Growth in bacteria
  Bacterial resistance: Ampicillin, 100 μg/mL
  Growth temperature: 37°C
  Growth strain: DH5alpha
  Copy number: Low Copy
Gene/Insert
  Gene/Insert name: Myc-tagged bacterial collagenase, ColH, and His-tagged hyaluronidase, HylB
  Species: Synthetic
  Insert size (bp): 6115
  Promoter: araBAD
  Tag / fusion protein: Myc (C terminal on insert); His (C terminal on insert)
  Cloning method: Gene Synthesis
  Sequencing primers: 5′ AAC TCT CTA CTG TTT CTC CAT ACC CGT TT; 3′ TGT ATC AGG CTG AAA ATC TTC TCT CAT CC
Terms and licenses: Academic/Nonprofit Terms; Industry Terms: Not Available to Industry
How to cite: pBAD-ColH-HylB was a gift from Edwin Manuel (Addgene plasmid # 248631 ; http://n2t.net/addgene:248631 ; RRID:Addgene_248631)
